>Addgene plasmid #57410 | mEos2-PMP-N-10 | depositor partial sequence | sequence record 88543 | insert sequence
ACGTCAGATCCGCTAGCGCTACCGGACTCAGATCTGCCACCATGGCGCCGGCCGCGTCCAGGCTGCGGGC
CGAAGCCGGGCTCGGGGCGCTGCCGCGGCGGGCGCTCGCCCAGTACTTGCTCTTCCTGCGGCTCTACCCG
GTGCTCACCAAGGCGGCCACCAGTGGCATTTTGTCAGCACTTGGGAACTTCCTGGCCCAGATGATTGAGA
AGAAGCGGAAAAAAGAAAACTCTAGAAGTCTGGATGTCGGTGGGCCTCTGAGATATGCCGTTTACGGGTT
CTTCTTCACAGGGCCGCTGAGTCACTTCTTCTACTTCTTCATGGAACATTGGATCCCTCCTGAGGTCCCC
CTGGCAGGGCTCAGGAGGCTTCTCCTGGACCGCCTCGTCTTTGCACCGGCCTTCCTCATGTTGTTCTTCC
TCATCATGAACTTTCTGGAGGGGAAAGACGCCTCAGCCTTCGCCGCCAAGATGAGGGGGGGCTTCTGGCC
GGCGCTGAGGATGAACTGGCGGGTGTGGACGCCACTACAGTTCATCAACATCAACTACGTCCCTCTGAAG
TTCCGGGTGCTCTTCGCCAACCTGGCAGCTCTGTTCTGGTATGCCTACCTGGCCTCCTTGGGGAAGAGCG
GCTCCGGTAGCGGACCGGTCGCCACCATGAGTGCGATTAAGCCAGACATGAAGATCAAACTCCGTATGGA
AGGCAACGTAAACGGGCACCACTTTGTGATCGACGGAGATGGTACAGGCAAGCCTTTTGAGGGAAAACAG
AGTATGGATCTTGAAGTCAAAGAGGGCGGACCTCTGCCTTTTGCCTTTGATATCCTGACCACTGCATTCC
ATTACGGCAACAGGGTATTCGCCAAATATCCAGACAACATACAAGACTATTTTAAGCAGTCGTTTCCTAA
GGGGTATTCGTGGGAACGAAGCTTGACTTTCGAAGACGGGGGCATTTGCATTGCCAGAAACGACATAACA
ATGGAAGGGGACACTTTCTATAATAAAGTTCGATTTTATGGTACCAACTTTCCCGCCAATGGTCCAGTTA
TGCAGAAGAAGACGCTGAAATGGGAGCCCTCCACTGAGAAAATGTATGTGCGTGATGGAGTGCTGACGGG
TGATATTCATATGGCTTTGTTGCTTGAAGGAAATGCCCATTACCGATGTGACTTCAGAACTACTTACAAA
GCTAAGGAGAAGGGTGTCAAGTTACCAGGCTACCACTTTGTGGACCACTGCATTGAGATTTTAAGCCATG
ACAAAGATTACAACAAGGTTAAGCTGTATGAGCATGCTGTTGCTCATTCTGGATTGCCTGACAATGCCAG
ACGATAAGCGGCCGCGACTCTAGATCATAATCAGCCATACCACATTT
