>Addgene plasmid #57410 | mEos2-PMP-N-10 | addgene partial sequence | sequence record 151698 | AllEos-R 5'-GTACCATCTCCGTCGATCAC-3'
TTGCCTTCCATACGGAGTTTGATCTTCATGTCTGGCTTAATCGCACTCATGGTGGCGACCGGTCCGCTAC
CGGAGCCGCTCTTCCCCAAGGAGGCCAGGTAGGCATACCAGAACAGAGCTGCCAGGTTGGCGAAGAGCAC
CCGGAACTTCAGAGGGACGTAGTTGATGTTGATGAACTGTAGTGGCGTCCACACCCGCCAGTTCATCCTC
AGCGCCGGCCAGAAGCCCCCCCTCATCTTGGCGGCGAAGGCTGAGGCGTCTTTCCCCTCCAGAAAGTTCA
TGATGAGGAAGAACAACATGAGGAAGGCCGGTGCAAAGACGAGGCGGTCCAGGAGAAGCCTCCTGAGCCC
TGCCAGGGGGACCTCAGGAGGGATCCAATGTTCCATGAAGAAGTAGAAGAAGTGACTCAGCGGCCCTGTG
AAGAAGAACCCGTAAACGGCATATCTCAGAGGCCCACCGACATCCAGACTTCTAGAGTTTTCTTTTTTCC
GCTTCTTCTCAATCATCTGGGCCAGGAAGTTCCCAAGTGCTGACAAAATGCCACTGGTGGCCGCCTTGGT
GAGCACCGGGTAGAGCCGCAGGAAGAGCAAGTACTGGGCGAGCGCCCGCCGCGGCAGCGCCCCGAGCCCG
GCTTCGGCCCGCAGCCTGGACGCGGCCGGCGCCATGGTGGCAGATCTGAGTCCGGTAGCGCTAGCGGATC
TGACGGTTCACTAAACCAGCTCTGCTTATATAGACCTCCCACCGTACACGCCTACCGCCCATTTGCGTCA
ATGGGGCGGAGTTGTTACGACATTTTGGAAAGTCCCGTTGATTTTGGTGCCAAAACAAACTCCCATTGAC
GTCAATGG
