[The description below was written by a language model from this plasmid's Addgene catalogue record.]
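Description:
mEos2-PMP-N-10 is a mammalian expression plasmid built on the mEos2-N1 backbone (about 4.75 kb without insert), an N1-style fusion vector in which a gene of interest is placed upstream of the fluorescent protein coding sequence. It is maintained as a high-copy plasmid in E. coli under kanamycin selection and carries a neomycin resistance marker that allows G418 selection of transfected mammalian cells. No feature table is provided with the record, so the origins of replication and the exact arrangement of the resistance cassette are not stated. The listed SV40pA reverse sequencing primer suggests an SV40 polyadenylation signal downstream of the fusion.

The insert is human PMP, recorded as the peroxisomal membrane protein gene PXMP2 (also known as PMP22). It is expressed from the CMV promoter with mEos2 fused to its C terminus. The "N-10" in the name probably denotes a 10-residue linker between the two parts, but the record does not confirm this, and the cloning method is listed as unknown. The PMP portion directs the fusion to peroxisomes, so the construct serves as an organelle localization marker. mEos2 is a monomeric green-to-red photoconvertible fluorescent protein. The record gives excitation and emission peaks of 505/516 nm for the green state and 569/581 nm for the red state. Photoconversion is typically triggered by violet or near-UV illumination.

The plasmid is suited to imaging peroxisomes in live or fixed mammalian cells, to optically highlighting and tracking selected peroxisome populations after photoconversion, and to single-molecule localization microscopy approaches such as PALM that rely on photoconvertible probes.
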