Addgene plasmid #57410: mEos2-PMP-N-10
Purpose: Localization: Peroxisomes, Excitation: 505 / 569, Emission: 516 / 581
Depositing lab: Michael Davidson. Depositing organization: Florida State University, Tallahassee. Publication: A bright and photostable photoconvertible fluorescent protein. McKinney SA, Murphy CS, Hazelwood KL, Davidson MW, Looger LL. Nat Methods. 2009 Feb . 6(2):131-3. 10.1038/nmeth.1296 PubMed 19169260.
Backbone
  Vector backbone: mEos2-N1
  Backbone size w/o insert (bp): 4750
  Vector type: Mammalian Expression
  Selectable markers: Neomycin (select with G418)
Growth in bacteria
  Bacterial resistance: Kanamycin, 50 μg/mL
  Growth temperature: 37°C
  Growth strain: DH5alpha
  Copy number: High Copy
Gene/Insert
  Gene/Insert name: PMP (alt name: NM_018663.1)
  Species: H. sapiens (human)
  Entrez Gene: PXMP2 (a.k.a. PMP22)
  Promoter: CMV
  Tag / fusion protein: mEos2 (C terminal on backbone)
  Cloning method: Unknown
  Sequencing primers: 5′ CMV-F; 3′ SV40pA-R
Terms and licenses: Academic/Nonprofit Terms; Industry Terms
Depositor comments: . Excitation = 505 / 569; Emission = 516 / 581
How to cite: mEos2-PMP-N-10 was a gift from Michael Davidson (Addgene plasmid # 57410 ; http://n2t.net/addgene:57410 ; RRID:Addgene_57410)
